Addgene plasmid #166726: pcDNA3.1+(Zeo)-FLAG-muGFP
Purpose: Expresses FLAG-tagged monomeric ultrastable GFP (muGFP) in mammalian cells
Depositing lab: Daniel Scott. Publication: A Novel Ultra-Stable, Monomeric Green Fluorescent Protein For Direct Volumetric Imaging of Whole Organs Using CLARITY. Scott DJ, Gunn NJ, Yong KJ, Wimmer VC, Veldhuis NA, Challis LM, Haidar M, Petrou S, Bathgate RAD, Griffin MDW. Sci Rep. 2018 Jan 12;8(1):667. doi: 10.1038/s41598-017-18045-y. PubMed 29330459.
Backbone
  Vector backbone: pcDNA3.1+(Zeo)
  Backbone size w/o insert (bp): 4985
  Total vector size (bp): 5702
  Vector type: Mammalian Expression
  Selectable markers: Zeocin
Growth in bacteria
  Bacterial resistance: Ampicillin, 100 μg/mL
  Growth temperature: 37°C
  Growth strain: DH5alpha
  Copy number: High Copy
Gene/Insert
  Gene/Insert name: muGFP (alt names: monomeric ultrastable GFP; musGFP)
  Species: synthetic/engineered
  Insert size (bp): 711
  Promoter: CMV
  Tag / fusion protein: FLAG (N terminal on insert)
  Cloning method: Restriction Enzyme; 5′ cloning site BamHI (not destroyed); 3′ cloning site SpeI (destroyed during cloning)
  Sequencing primers: 5′ TGGCTAACTAGAGAACCCAC; 3′ CCTACTCAGACAATGCGATG
Terms and licenses: Academic/Nonprofit Terms; Industry Terms: Not Available to Industry
How to cite: pcDNA3.1+(Zeo)-FLAG-muGFP was a gift from Daniel Scott (Addgene plasmid # 166726 ; http://n2t.net/addgene:166726 ; RRID:Addgene_166726)
