[The description below was written by a language model from this plasmid's Addgene catalogue record and pLannotate feature annotations shown in this document.]
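Description:
pcDNA3.1+(Zeo)-FLAG-muGFP is a mammalian expression plasmid of about 5.7 kb built on the pcDNA3.1+(Zeo) backbone. It expresses an N-terminally FLAG-tagged monomeric ultrastable GFP (muGFP, also called musGFP). In E. coli it is maintained at high copy through a ColE1/pUC-type origin and selected with ampicillin via the β-lactamase gene and its own promoter. An f1 phage origin is also present, which in principle allows production of single-stranded DNA.

The payload is a single expression cassette. The human cytomegalovirus immediate-early enhancer and promoter drive a FLAG epitope followed by the 711 bp muGFP coding sequence, and the transcript is terminated by the bovine growth hormone polyadenylation signal. The annotation matches the epitope only as a fragment of a tandem FLAG tag, which is consistent with the single tag described in the catalogue. muGFP is an engineered, constitutively fluorescent green protein derived from Aequorea victoria GFP. A T7 promoter lies between the CMV promoter and the insert and could support in vitro transcription.

A second cassette provides selection in mammalian cells. The SV40 early promoter, which is followed by the bacterial EM7 promoter, drives the Sh ble gene conferring Zeocin resistance and ends in an SV40 poly(A) signal. This allows stable lines to be selected. Several small annotated fragments (HIV-1 LTR, lacI, bom, a second ble match) appear to be short similarity hits in backbone sequence rather than functional elements.

The plasmid is intended for transient or stable expression of muGFP in mammalian cells, with the FLAG tag allowing antibody-based detection. The associated publication describes muGFP as an ultra-stable monomeric reporter for direct volumetric imaging of CLARITY-cleared whole organs.
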