Features (pLannotate 1.2.2; 22 found; start..end, strand, type, name):
     28..80      -  misc_feature   bom (fragment): basis of mobility region from pBR322
    235..614     +  enhancer       CMV enhancer: human cytomegalovirus immediate early enhancer
    615..818     +  promoter       CMV promoter: human cytomegalovirus (CMV) immediate early promoter
    814..847     +  LTR            5' LTR (truncated) (fragment): truncated 5' long terminal repeat (LTR) from HIV-1
    863..881     +  promoter       T7 promoter: promoter for bacteriophage T7 RNA polymerase
    915..936     +  CDS            2xFLAG (fragment): two tandem FLAG® epitope tags
    949..1659    +  CDS            muGFP: muGFP is a basic (constitutively fluorescent) green fluorescent protein published in 2018, derived from Aequorea victoria.
   1715..1939    +  polyA_signal   bGH poly(A) signal: bovine growth hormone polyadenylation signal
   1943..1964    +  promoter       SV40 promoter (fragment): SV40 enhancer and early promoter
   1985..2413    +  rep_origin     f1 ori (sequence partly withheld): f1 bacteriophage origin of replication; arrow indicates direction of (+) strand synthesis
   2427..2756    +  promoter       SV40 promoter: SV40 enhancer and early promoter
   2804..2851    +  promoter       EM7 promoter: synthetic bacterial promoter&nbsp
   2870..3244    +  CDS            BleoR: antibiotic-binding protein; Sh ble from Streptoalloteichus hindustanus; confers resistance to bleomycin, phleomycin, and Zeocin™
   3254..3379    +  CDS            ble (fragment): BLE_KLEPN - Experimental evidence at protein level: Swiss-Prot protein existence level 1. Binding protein with a strong affinity to the bleomycin family of antibiotics. Binds to CL990; an antimitotic-antibiotic compound. From Klebsiella pneumoniae.
   3374..3495    +  polyA_signal   SV40 poly(A) signal: SV40 polyadenylation signal
   3568..3584    -  protein_bind   lac operator: The lac repressor binds to the lac operator to inhibit transcription in E. coli. This inhibition can be relieved by adding lactose or isopropyl-β-D-thiogalactopyranoside (IPTG). lac repressor encoded by lacI
   3592..3622    -  promoter       lac promoter: promoter for the E. coli lac operon
   3637..3658    -  protein_bind   CAP binding site: CAP binding activates transcription in the presence of cAMP. E. coli catabolite activator protein
   3671..3763    -  CDS            lacI (fragment): lac repressor; lacI; The lac repressor binds to the lac operator to inhibit transcription in E. coli. This inhibition can be relieved by adding lactose or isopropyl-β-D-thiogalactopyranoside (IPTG).
   3946..4534    -  rep_origin     ori: high-copy-number ColE1/pMB1/pBR322/pUC origin of replication
   4705..5565    -  CDS            AmpR: β-lactamase; bla; confers resistance to ampicillin, carbenicillin, and related antibiotics
   5566..5670    -  promoter       AmpR promoter: bla
>Addgene plasmid #166726 | pcDNA3.1+(Zeo)-FLAG-muGFP | addgene full sequence | sequence record 330203 | Addgene NGS Result
GACGGATCGGGAGATCTCCCGATCCCCTATGGTGCACTCTCAGTACAATCTGCTCTGATGCCGCATAGTT
AAGCCAGTATCTGCTCCCTGCTTGTGTGTTGGAGGTCGCTGAGTAGTGCGCGAGCAAAATTTAAGCTACA
ACAAGGCAAGGCTTGACCGACAATTGCATGAAGAATCTGCTTAGGGTTAGGCGTTTTGCGCTGCTTCGCG
ATGTACGGGCCAGATATACGCGTTGACATTGATTATTGACTAGTTATTAATAGTAATCAATTACGGGGTC
ATTAGTTCATAGCCCATATATGGAGTTCCGCGTTACATAACTTACGGTAAATGGCCCGCCTGGCTGACCG
CCCAACGACCCCCGCCCATTGACGTCAATAATGACGTATGTTCCCATAGTAACGCCAATAGGGACTTTCC
ATTGACGTCAATGGGTGGAGTATTTACGGTAAACTGCCCACTTGGCAGTACATCAAGTGTATCATATGCC
AAGTACGCCCCCTATTGACGTCAATGACGGTAAATGGCCCGCCTGGCATTATGCCCAGTACATGACCTTA
TGGGACTTTCCTACTTGGCAGTACATCTACGTATTAGTCATCGCTATTACCATGGTGATGCGGTTTTGGC
AGTACATCAATGGGCGTGGATAGCGGTTTGACTCACGGGGATTTCCAAGTCTCCACCCCATTGACGTCAA
TGGGAGTTTGTTTTGGCACCAAAATCAACGGGACTTTCCAAAATGTCGTAACAACTCCGCCCCATTGACG
CAAATGGGCGGTAGGCGTGTACGGTGGGAGGTCTATATAAGCAGAGCTCTCTGGCTAACTAGAGAACCCA
CTGCTTACTGGCTTATCGAAATTAATACGACTCACTATAGGGAGACCCAAGCTGGCTAGTGCCACCCCAT
GGATGGATTACAAAGATGATGATGATGTCGACGGATCCAGCAAAGGAGAAGAACTTTTCACTGGAGTTGT
CCCAATTCTTGTTGAATTAGATGGTGATGTTAATGGGCACAAATTTTCTGTCCGTGGAGAGGGTGAAGGT
GATGCTACAAACGGAAAACTCACCCTTAAATTTATTTGCACTACTGGAAAACTACCTGTTCCGTGGCCAA
CACTTGTCACTACTCTGACCTATGGTGTTCTATGCTTTTCCCGTTATCCGGATCACATGAAACGGCATGA
CTTTTTCAAGAGTGCCATGCCCGAAGGTTATGTACAGGAACGCACTATATCTTTCAAAGATGACGGGACC
TACAAGACGCGTGCTGAAGTCAAGTTTGAAGGTGATACCCTTGTTAATCGTATCGAGTTAAAAGGTATTG
ATTTTAAAGAAGATGGAAACATTCTCGGACACAAACTGGAGTACAACTTTAACTCACACAATGTATACAT
CACGGCAGACAAACAAAAGAATGGAATCAAAGCTTACTTCAAAATTCGCCACAACGTTGAAGATGGTTCC
GTTCAACTAGCAGACCATTATCAACAAAATACTCCAATTGGCGATGGCCCTGTCCTTTTACCAGACAACC
ATTACCTCTCGACACAATCTGTTCTTTCGAAAGATCCCAACGAAAAGCGTGACCACATGGTCCTTCTTGA
GGATGTAACTGCTGCTGGGATTACACATGGCATGGATGAACTCTACAAAACTAGCTGATAACTCGAGTCT
AGAGGGCCCGTTTAAACCCGCTGATCAGCCTCGACTGTGCCTTCTAGTTGCCAGCCATCTGTTGTTTGCC
CCTCCCCCGTGCCTTCCTTGACCCTGGAAGGTGCCACTCCCACTGTCCTTTCCTAATAAAATGAGGAAAT
TGCATCGCATTGTCTGAGTAGGTGTCATTCTATTCTGGGGGGTGGGGTGGGGCAGGACAGCAAGGGGGAG
GATTGGGAAGACAATAGCAGGCATGCTGGGGATGCGGTGGGCTCTATGGCTTCTGAGGCGGAAAGAACCA
GCTGGGGCTCTAGGGGGTATCCCC
[124 nt withheld, positions 1985-2108]
C
[91 nt withheld, positions 2110-2200]
A
[49 nt withheld, positions 2202-2250]
CCTTTGACGTTGGAGTCCACGTTCTTT
[37 nt withheld, positions 2278-2314]
ACCCTATCTCGGTCTATTCTTTTGATTTATAAGGGATTTTGCCGATTTCGGCCTATTGGTTAAAAAATGA
GCTGATTTAACAAAAATTTAACGCGAATTAATTCTGTGGAATGTGTGTCAGTTAGGGTGTGGAAAGTCCC
CAGGCTCCCCAGCAGGCAGAAGTATGCAAAGCATGCATCTCAATTAGTCAGCAACCAGGTGTGGAAAGTC
CCCAGGCTCCCCAGCAGGCAGAAGTATGCAAAGCATGCATCTCAATTAGTCAGCAACCATAGTCCCGCCC
CTAACTCCGCCCATCCCGCCCCTAACTCCGCCCAGTTCCGCCCATTCTCCGCCCCATGGCTGACTAATTT
TTTTTATTTATGCAGAGGCCGAGGCCGCCTCTGCCTCTGAGCTATTCCAGAAGTAGTGAGGAGGCTTTTT
TGGAGGCCTAGGCTTTTGCAAAAAGCTCCCGGGAGCTTGTATATCCATTTTCGGATCTGATCAGCACGTG
TTGACAATTAATCATCGGCATAGTATATCGGCATAGTATAATACGACAAGGTGAGGAACTAAACCATGGC
CAAGTTGACCAGTGCCGTTCCGGTGCTCACCGCGCGCGACGTCGCCGGAGCGGTCGAGTTCTGGACCGAC
CGGCTCGGGTTCTCCCGGGACTTCGTGGAGGACGACTTCGCCGGTGTGGTCCGGGACGACGTGACCCTGT
TCATCAGCGCGGTCCAGGACCAGGTGGTGCCGGACAACACCCTGGCCTGGGTGTGGGTGCGCGGCCTGGA
CGAGCTGTACGCCGAGTGGTCGGAGGTCGTGTCCACGAACTTCCGGGACGCCTCCGGGCCGGCCATGACC
GAGATCGGCGAGCAGCCGTGGGGGCGGGAGTTCGCCCTGCGCGACCCGGCCGGCAACTGCGTGCACTTCG
TGGCCGAGGAGCAGGACTGACACGTGCTACGAGATTTCGATTCCACCGCCGCCTTCTATGAAAGGTTGGG
CTTCGGAATCGTTTTCCGGGACGCCGGCTGGATGATCCTCCAGCGCGGGGATCTCATGCTGGAGTTCTTC
GCCCACCCCAACTTGTTTATTGCAGCTTATAATGGTTACAAATAAAGCAATAGCATCACAAATTTCACAA
ATAAAGCATTTTTTTCACTGCATTCTAGTTGTGGTTTGTCCAAACTCATCAATGTATCTTATCATGTCTG
TATACCGTCGACCTCTAGCTAGAGCTTGGCGTAATCATGGTCATAGCTGTTTCCTGTGTGAAATTGTTAT
CCGCTCACAATTCCACACAACATACGAGCCGGAAGCATAAAGTGTAAAGCCTGGGGTGCCTAATGAGTGA
GCTAACTCACATTAATTGCGTTGCGCTCACTGCCCGCTTTCCAGTCGGGAAACCTGTCGTGCCAGCTGCA
TTAATGAATCGGCCAACGCGCGGGGAGAGGCGGTTTGCGTATTGGGCGCTCTTCCGCTTCCTCGCTCACT
GACTCGCTGCGCTCGGTCGTTCGGCTGCGGCGAGCGGTATCAGCTCACTCAAAGGCGGTAATACGGTTAT
CCACAGAATCAGGGGATAACGCAGGAAAGAACATGTGAGCAAAAGGCCAGCAAAAGGCCAGGAACCGTAA
AAAGGCCGCGTTGCTGGCGTTTTTCCATAGGCTCCGCCCCCCTGACGAGCATCACAAAAATCGACGCTCA
AGTCAGAGGTGGCGAAACCCGACAGGACTATAAAGATACCAGGCGTTTCCCCCTGGAAGCTCCCTCGTGC
GCTCTCCTGTTCCGACCCTGCCGCTTACCGGATACCTGTCCGCCTTTCTCCCTTCGGGAAGCGTGGCGCT
TTCTCATAGCTCACGCTGTAGGTATCTCAGTTCGGTGTAGGTCGTTCGCTCCAAGCTGGGCTGTGTGCAC
GAACCCCCCGTTCAGCCCGACCGCTGCGCCTTATCCGGTAACTATCGTCTTGAGTCCAACCCGGTAAGAC
ACGACTTATCGCCACTGGCAGCAGCCACTGGTAACAGGATTAGCAGAGCGAGGTATGTAGGCGGTGCTAC
AGAGTTCTTGAAGTGGTGGCCTAACTACGGCTACACTAGAAGAACAGTATTTGGTATCTGCGCTCTGCTG
AAGCCAGTTACCTTCGGAAAAAGAGTTGGTAGCTCTTGATCCGGCAAACAAACCACCGCTGGTAGCGGTG
GTTTTTTTGTTTGCAAGCAGCAGATTACGCGCAGAAAAAAAGGATCTCAAGAAGATCCTTTGATCTTTTC
TACGGGGTCTGACGCTCAGTGGAACGAAAACTCACGTTAAGGGATTTTGGTCATGAGATTATCAAAAAGG
ATCTTCACCTAGATCCTTTTAAATTAAAAATGAAGTTTTAAATCAATCTAAAGTATATATGAGTAAACTT
GGTCTGACAGTTACCAATGCTTAATCAGTGAGGCACCTATCTCAGCGATCTGTCTATTTCGTTCATCCAT
AGTTGCCTGACTCCCCGTCGTGTAGATAACTACGATACGGGAGGGCTTACCATCTGGCCCCAGTGCTGCA
ATGATACCGCGAGACCCACGCTCACCGGCTCCAGATTTATCAGCAATAAACCAGCCAGCCGGAAGGGCCG
AGCGCAGAAGTGGTCCTGCAACTTTATCCGCCTCCATCCAGTCTATTAATTGTTGCCGGGAAGCTAGAGT
AAGTAGTTCGCCAGTTAATAGTTTGCGCAACGTTGTTGCCATTGCTACAGGCATCGTGGTGTCACGCTCG
TCGTTTGGTATGGCTTCATTCAGCTCCGGTTCCCAACGATCAAGGCGAGTTACATGATCCCCCATGTTGT
GCAAAAAAGCGGTTAGCTCCTTCGGTCCTCCGATCGTTGTCAGAAGTAAGTTGGCCGCAGTGTTATCACT
CATGGTTATGGCAGCACTGCATAATTCTCTTACTGTCATGCCATCCGTAAGATGCTTTTCTGTGACTGGT
GAGTACTCAACCAAGTCATTCTGAGAATAGTGTATGCGGCGACCGAGTTGCTCTTGCCCGGCGTCAATAC
GGGATAATACCGCGCCACATAGCAGAACTTTAAAAGTGCTCATCATTGGAAAACGTTCTTCGGGGCGAAA
ACTCTCAAGGATCTTACCGCTGTTGAGATCCAGTTCGATGTAACCCACTCGTGCACCCAACTGATCTTCA
GCATCTTTTACTTTCACCAGCGTTTCTGGGTGAGCAAAAACAGGAAGGCAAAATGCCGCAAAAAAGGGAA
TAAGGGCGACACGGAAATGTTGAATACTCATACTCTTCCTTTTTCAATATTATTGAAGCATTTATCAGGG
TTATTGTCTCATGAGCGGATACATATTTGAATGTATTTAGAAAAATAAACAAATAGGGGTTCCGCGCACA
TTTCCCCGAAAAGTGCCACCTGACGTC
